>Addgene plasmid #119967 | 6DUB (LOC149281) | depositor partial sequence | sequence record 227403 | Insert sequence
ACGTCCCAGGTTATTAACGGTGAAATGCAGTTCTACGCGCGGGCCAAGCTTTTTTATCAAGAGGTCCCAG
CAACTGAAGAAGGGATGATGGGAAATTTCATAGAGCTGTCGAGCCCTGACATTCAGGCTTCTCAAAAATT
TCTGCGCAAATTCGTGGGCGGTCCCGGGAGAGCGGGAACAGATTGTGCCTTAGACTGCGGCAGTGGTATC
GGCCGAGTATCAAAGCATGTTTTGCTTCCGGTCTTTAACTCCGTAGAACTCGTGGATATGATGGAGTCGT
TTTTATTGGAAGCACAGAATTACCTTCAAGTTAAAGGTGATAAAGTCGAAAGCTATCACTGTTACTCTCT
CCAGGAGTTCACCCCACCTTTTCGGCGTTATGACGTGATATGGATTCAGTGGGTAAGTGGGCATTTAACG
GATAAGGACCTGTTGGCTTTCCTTTCACGCTGCAGAGATGGACTGAAAGAAAACGGCATCATTATTCTGA
AAGACAATGTGGCGCGAGAGGGTTGTATCCTCGATTTATCCGATTCGAGCGTTACTCGTGACATGGATAT
ACTGCGCTCTTTGATCCGGAAGAGTGGCCTTGTCGTTCTGGGTCAAGAAAAACAGGACGGGTTTCCGGAA
CAATGCATTCCCGTATGGATGTTCGCCCTGCAC
