[The description below was written by a language model from this plasmid's Addgene catalogue record.]
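Description:
6DUB (LOC149281) is a bacterial expression plasmid built on the pET28-MKH8SUMO backbone, a pET28-derived vector from a structural genomics programme. It is selected with kanamycin and is recorded as low copy. No feature table accompanies the record, so the origin of replication and other backbone elements are not listed explicitly. Expression is driven by a T7 promoter, which in pET-type systems requires a host that supplies T7 RNA polymerase. The listed propagation strain, DH5alpha, is a cloning host rather than an expression host.

The insert is a 663 bp fragment of the human gene LOC149281, now annotated as METTL11B (also known as NTM1B, HOMT1B or C1orf184). It encodes amino acids 58–278 rather than the full-length protein and was introduced by ligation-independent cloning. The backbone contributes a composite N-terminal tag made up of a polyhistidine stretch for metal-affinity purification, a thrombin cleavage site, a SUMO domain and a TEV protease site immediately upstream of the insert. The tag field describes the histidine stretch as 6xHis, whereas the backbone name and the depositor's tag note indicate eight histidines. SUMO fusions are generally used to improve solubility and yield of recombinant proteins. The protease sites allow the tag to be removed after purification, leaving close to native protein.

The stated purpose is bacterial production of this truncated METTL11B domain for structure determination. The construct name and alternative names link it to the Protein Data Bank entry 6DUB.
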