LOCUS       Exported 6293 bp ds-DNA circular SYN 13-MAY-2021
DEFINITION  Bacterial expression for structure determination.
ACCESSION   .
VERSION     .
KEYWORDS    6DUB (LOC149281)
SOURCE      synthetic DNA construct
  ORGANISM  synthetic DNA construct
REFERENCE   1 (bases 1 to 6293)
  TITLE     SGC Toronto Q3-Q4 2017, Q1-Q2 2018
REFERENCE   2 (bases 1 to 6293)
  AUTHORS   .
  TITLE     Direct Submission
  JOURNAL   Exported May 13, 2021 from SnapGene Server 1.1.58
            http://www.snapgene.com
FEATURES             Location/Qualifiers
     source          1..6293
                     /organism="synthetic DNA construct"
                     /mol_type="other DNA"
     RBS             12..34
                     /note="efficient ribosome binding site from bacteriophage
                     T7 gene 10 (Olins and Rangwala, 1989)"
     CDS             50..73
                     /codon_start=1
                     /product="8xHis affinity tag"
                     /label=8xHis
                     /translation="HHHHHHHH"
     CDS             83..100
                     /codon_start=1
                     /product="thrombin recognition and cleavage site"
                     /label=thrombin site
                     /translation="LVPRGS"
     CDS             101..391
                     /codon_start=1
                     /gene="S. cerevisiae SMT3 (truncated)"
                     /product="cleavable ubiquitin-like protein tag"
                     /label=SUMO
                     /translation="MSDSEVNQEAKPEVKPEVKPETHINLKVSDGSSEIFFKIKKTTPL
                     RRLMEAFAKRQGKEMDSLRFLYDGIRIQADQTPEDLDMEDNDIIEAHREQIG"
     CDS             398..418
                     /codon_start=1
                     /product="tobacco etch virus (TEV) protease recognition and
                     cleavage site"
                     /label=TEV site
                     /translation="ENLYFQG"
     CDS             1111..1128
                     /codon_start=1
                     /product="6xHis affinity tag"
                     /label=6xHis
                     /translation="HHHHHH"
     primer_bind     complement(1181..1199)
                     /label=T7 Term
                     /note="T7 terminator, reverse primer"
     terminator      1195..1242
                     /label=T7 terminator
                     /note="transcription terminator for bacteriophage T7 RNA
                     polymerase"
     rep_origin      1279..1734
                     /direction=RIGHT
                     /label=f1 ori
                     /note="f1 bacteriophage origin of replication; arrow
                     indicates direction of (+) strand synthesis"
     primer_bind     complement(1366..1385)
                     /label=F1ori-R
                     /note="F1 origin, reverse primer"
     primer_bind     1576..1597
                     /label=F1ori-F
                     /note="F1 origin, forward primer"
     CDS             complement(1826..2641)
                     /codon_start=1
                     /gene="aph(3')-Ia"
                     /product="aminoglycoside phosphotransferase"
                     /label=KanR
                     /note="confers resistance to kanamycin in bacteria or G418
                     (Geneticin(R)) in eukaryotes"
                     /translation="MSHIQRETSCSRPRLNSNMDADLYGYKWARDNVGQSGATIYRLYG
                     KPDAPELFLKHGKGSVANDVTDEMVRLNWLTEFMPLPTIKHFIRTPDDAWLLTTAIPGK
                     TAFQVLEEYPDSGENIVDALAVFLRRLHSIPVCNCPFNSDRVFRLAQAQSRMNNGLVDA
                     SDFDDERNGWPVEQVWKEMHKLLPFSPDSVVTHGDFSLDNLIFDEGKLIGCIDVGRVGI
                     ADRYQDLAILWNCLGEFSPSLQKRLFQKYGIDNPDMNKLQFHLMLDEFF"
     primer_bind     2549..2568
                     /label=Kan-R
                     /note="Kanamycin resistance gene, reverse primer"
     primer_bind     2633..2652
                     /label=pENTR-R
                     /note="pENTR vectors, reverse primer"
     rep_origin      2763..3351
                     /direction=RIGHT
                     /label=ori
                     /note="high-copy-number ColE1/pMB1/pBR322/pUC origin of
                     replication"
     primer_bind     3252..3271
                     /label=pBR322ori-F
                     /note="pBR322 origin, forward primer"
     primer_bind     3505..3522
                     /label=L4440
                     /note="L4440 vector, forward primer"
     misc_feature    3537..3676
                     /label=bom
                     /note="basis of mobility region from pBR322"
     primer_bind     complement(3602..3621)
                     /label=pRS-marker
                     /note="pRS vectors, use to sequence yeast selectable
                     marker"
     primer_bind     3762..3784
                     /label=pGEX 3'
                     /note="pGEX vectors, reverse primer"
     CDS             complement(3778..3969)
                     /codon_start=1
                     /gene="rop"
                     /product="Rop protein, which maintains plasmids at low copy
                     number"
                     /label=rop
                     /translation="MTKQEKTALNMARFIRSQTLTLLEKLNELDADEQADICESLHDHA
                     DELYRSCLARFGDDGENL"
     CDS             complement(4778..5860)
                     /codon_start=1
                     /gene="lacI"
                     /product="lac repressor"
                     /label=lacI
                     /note="The lac repressor binds to the lac operator to
                     inhibit transcription in E. coli. This inhibition can be
                     relieved by adding lactose or
                     isopropyl-beta-D-thiogalactopyranoside (IPTG)."
                     /translation="MKPVTLYDVAEYAGVSYQTVSRVVNQASHVSAKTREKVEAAMAEL
                     NYIPNRVAQQLAGKQSLLIGVATSSLALHAPSQIVAAIKSRADQLGASVVVSMVERSGV
                     EACKAAVHNLLAQRVSGLIINYPLDDQDAIAVEAACTNVPALFLDVSDQTPINSIIFSH
                     EDGTRLGVEHLVALGHQQIALLAGPLSSVSARLRLAGWHKYLTRNQIQPIAEREGDWSA
                     MSGFQQTMQMLNEGIVPTAMLVANDQMALGAMRAITESGLRVGADISVVGYDDTEDSSC
                     YIPPLTTIKQDFRLLGQTSVDRLLQLSQGQAVKGNQLLPVSLVKRKTTLAPNTQTASPR
                     ALADSLMQLARQVSRLESGQ"
     primer_bind     5822..5841
                     /label=LacI-R
                     /note="LacI, reverse primer"
     promoter        complement(5861..5938)
                     /gene="lacI"
                     /label=lacI promoter
     primer_bind     6144..6163
                     /label=pBRrevBam
                     /note="pBR322 vectors, tet region, downstream of BamHI,
                     reverse primer"
     primer_bind     6247..6266
                     /label=T7
                     /note="T7 promoter, forward primer"
     promoter        6247..6265
                     /label=T7 promoter
                     /note="promoter for bacteriophage T7 RNA polymerase"
     protein_bind    6266..6290
                     /label=lac operator
                     /bound_moiety="lac repressor encoded by lacI"
                     /note="The lac repressor binds to the lac operator to
                     inhibit transcription in E. coli. This inhibition can be
                     relieved by adding lactose or
                     isopropyl-beta-D-thiogalactopyranoside (IPTG)."
ORIGIN
        1 ctagaaataa ttttgtttaa ctttaagaag gagatatacc atgaaaaaac atcaccatca
       61 tcatcatcat cacagcagcg gcctggttcc gcgtggtagt atgtcggact cagaagtcaa
      121 tcaagaagct aagccagagg tcaagccaga agtcaagcct gagactcaca tcaatttaaa
      181 ggtgtccgat ggatcttcag agatcttctt caagatcaaa aagaccactc ctttaagaag
      241 gctgatggaa gcgttcgcta aaagacaggg taaggaaatg gactccttaa gattcttgta
      301 cgacggtatt agaatccaag ctgatcagac ccctgaagat ttggacatgg aggataacga
      361 tattattgag gctcacagag aacagattgg tggaacagaa aacttgtatt tccagggcac
      421 gtcccaggtt attaacggtg aaatgcagtt ctacgcgcgg gccaagcttt tttatcaaga
      481 ggtcccagca actgaagaag ggatgatggg aaatttcata gagctgtcga gccctgacat
      541 tcaggcttct caaaaatttc tgcgcaaatt cgtgggcggt cccgggagag cgggaacaga
      601 ttgtgcctta gactgcggca gtggtatcgg ccgagtatca aagcatgttt tgcttccggt
      661 ctttaactcc gtagaactcg tggatatgat ggagtcgttt ttattggaag cacagaatta
      721 ccttcaagtt aaaggtgata aagtcgaaag ctatcactgt tactctctcc aggagttcac
      781 cccacctttt cggcgttatg acgtgatatg gattcagtgg gtaagtgggc atttaacgga
      841 taaggacctg ttggctttcc tttcacgctg cagagatgga ctgaaagaaa acggcatcat
      901 tattctgaaa gacaatgtgg cgcgagaggg ttgtatcctc gatttatccg attcgagcgt
      961 tactcgtgac atggatatac tgcgctcttt gatccggaag agtggccttg tcgttctggg
     1021 tcaagaaaaa caggacgggt ttccggaaca atgcattccc gtatggatgt tcgccctgca
     1081 ctgatgacga agcttgcggc cgcactcgag caccaccacc accaccactg agatccggct
     1141 gctaacaaag cccgaaagga agctgagttg gctgctgcca ccgctgagca ataactagca
     1201 taaccccttg gggcctctaa acgggtcttg aggggttttt tgctgaaagg aggaactata
     1261 tccggattgg cgaatgggnn nnnnnnnnnn nnnnnnnnnn nnnnnnnnnn nnnnnnnnnn
     1321 nnnnnnnnnn nnnnnnnnnn nnnnnnnnnn nnnnnnnnnn nnnnnnnnnn nnnnnnnnnn
     1381 nnnnnnnnnn nnnnnnnnnn nncnnnnnnn nnnnnnnnnn nnnnnnnnnn nnnnnnnnnn
     1441 nnnnnnnnnn nnnnnnnnnn nnnnnnnnnn nnnnnnnnnn nnnnnnnnnn nnnnannnnn
     1501 nnnnnnnnnn nnnnnnnnnn nnnnnnnnnn nnnnnnnnnn nnnncctttg acgttggagt
     1561 ccacgttctt taatagtgga ctcttgttcc aaactggaac aacactcaac cctatctcgg
     1621 tctattcttt tgatttataa gggattttgc cgatttcggc ctattggtta aaaaatgagc
     1681 tgatttaaca aaaatttaac gcgaatttta acaaaatatt aacgcttaca atttaggtgg
     1741 cacttttcgg ggaaatgtgc gcggaacccc tatttgttta tttttctaaa tacattcaaa
     1801 tatgtatccg ctcatgaatt aattcttaga aaaactcatc gagcatcaaa tgaaactgca
     1861 atttattcat atcaggatta tcaataccat atttttgaaa aagccgtttc tgtaatgaag
     1921 gagaaaactc accgaggcag ttccatagga tggcaagatc ctggtatcgg tctgcgattc
     1981 cgactcgtcc aacatcaata caacctatta atttcccctc gtcaaaaata aggttatcaa
     2041 gtgagaaatc accatgagtg acgactgaat ccggtgagaa tggcaaaagt ttatgcattt
     2101 ctttccagac ttgttcaaca ggccagccat tacgctcgtc atcaaaatca ctcgcatcaa
     2161 ccaaaccgtt attcattcgt gattgcgcct gagcgagacg aaatacgcga tcgctgttaa
     2221 aaggacaatt acaaacagga atcgaatgca accggcgcag gaacactgcc agcgcatcaa
     2281 caatattttc acctgaatca ggatattctt ctaatacctg gaatgctgtt ttcccgggga
     2341 tcgcagtggt gagtaaccat gcatcatcag gagtacggat aaaatgcttg atggtcggaa
     2401 gaggcataaa ttccgtcagc cagtttagtc tgaccatctc atctgtaaca tcattggcaa
     2461 cgctaccttt gccatgtttc agaaacaact ctggcgcatc gggcttccca tacaatcgat
     2521 agattgtcgc acctgattgc ccgacattat cgcgagccca tttataccca tataaatcag
     2581 catccatgtt ggaatttaat cgcggcctag agcaagacgt ttcccgttga atatggctca
     2641 taacacccct tgtattactg tttatgtaag cagacagttt tattgttcat gaccaaaatc
     2701 ccttaacgtg agttttcgtt ccactgagcg tcagaccccg tagaaaagat caaaggatct
     2761 tcttgagatc ctttttttct gcgcgtaatc tgctgcttgc aaacaaaaaa accaccgcta
     2821 ccagcggtgg tttgtttgcc ggatcaagag ctaccaactc tttttccgaa ggtaactggc
     2881 ttcagcagag cgcagatacc aaatactgtc cttctagtgt agccgtagtt aggccaccac
     2941 ttcaagaact ctgtagcacc gcctacatac ctcgctctgc taatcctgtt accagtggct
     3001 gctgccagtg gcgataagtc gtgtcttacc gggttggact caagacgata gttaccggat
     3061 aaggcgcagc ggtcgggctg aacggggggt tcgtgcacac agcccagctt ggagcgaacg
     3121 acctacaccg aactgagata cctacagcgt gagctatgag aaagcgccac gcttcccgaa
     3181 gggagaaagg cggacaggta tccggtaagc ggcagggtcg gaacaggaga gcgcacgagg
     3241 gagcttccag ggggaaacgc ctggtatctt tatagtcctg tcgggtttcg ccacctctga
     3301 cttgagcgtc gatttttgtg atgctcgtca ggggggcgga gcctatggaa aaacgccagc
     3361 aacgcggcct ttttacggtt cctggccttt tgctggcctt ttgctcacat gttctttcct
     3421 gcgttatccc ctgattctgt ggataaccgt attaccgcct ttgagtgagc tgataccgct
     3481 cgccgcagcc gaacgaccga gcgcagcgag tcagtgagcg aggaagcgga agagcgcctg
     3541 atgcggtatt ttctccttac gcatctgtgc ggtatttcac accgcaatgg tgcactctca
     3601 gtacaatctg ctctgatgcc gcatagttaa gccagtatac actccgctat cgctacgtga
     3661 ctgggtcatg gctgcgcccc gacacccgcc aacacccgct gacgcgccct gacgggcttg
     3721 tctgctcccg gcatccgctt acagacaagc tgtgaccgtc tccgggagct gcatgtgtca
     3781 gaggttttca ccgtcatcac cgaaacgcgc gaggcagctg cggtaaagct catcagcgtg
     3841 gtcgtgaagc gattcacaga tgtctgcctg ttcatccgcg tccagctcgt tgagtttctc
     3901 cagaagcgtt aatgtctggc ttctgataaa gcgggccatg ttaagggcgg ttttttcctg
     3961 tttggtcact gatgcctccg tgtaaggggg atttctgttc atgggggtaa tgataccgat
     4021 gaaacgagag aggatgctca cgatacgggt tactgatgat gaacatgccc ggttactgga
     4081 acgttgtgag ggtaaacaac tggcggtatg gatgcggcgg gaccagagaa aaatcactca
     4141 gggtcaatgc cagcgcttcg ttaatacaga tgtaggtgtt ccacagggta gccagcagca
     4201 tcctgcgatg cagatccgga acataatggt gcagggcgct gacttccgcg tttccagact
     4261 ttacgaaaca cggaaaccga agaccattca tgttgttgct caggtcgcag acgttttgca
     4321 gcagcagtcg cttcacgttc gctcgcgtat cggtgattca ttctgctaac cagtaaggca
     4381 accccgccag cctagccggg tcctcaacga caggagcacg atcatgcgca cccgtggggc
     4441 cgccatgccg gcgataatgg cctgcttctc gccgaaacgt ttggtggcgg gaccagtgac
     4501 gaaggcttga gcgagggcgt gcaagattcc gaataccgca agcgacaggc cgatcatcgt
     4561 cgcgctccag cgaaagcggt cctcgccgaa aatgacccag agcgctgccg gcacctgtcc
     4621 tacgagttgc atgataaaga agacagtcat aagtgcggcg acgatagtca tgccccgcgc
     4681 ccaccggaag gagctgactg ggttgaaggc tctcaagggc atcggtcgag atcccggtgc
     4741 ctaatgagtg agctaactta cattaattgc gttgcgctca ctgcccgctt tccagtcggg
     4801 aaacctgtcg tgccagctgc attaatgaat cggccaacgc gcggggagag gcggtttgcg
     4861 tattgggcgc cagggtggtt tttcttttca ccagtgagac gggcaacagc tgattgccct
     4921 tcaccgcctg gccctgagag agttgcagca agcggtccac gctggtttgc cccagcaggc
     4981 gaaaatcctg tttgatggtg gttaacggcg ggatataaca tgagctgtct tcggtatcgt
     5041 cgtatcccac taccgagata tccgcaccaa cgcgcagccc ggactcggta atggcgcgca
     5101 ttgcgcccag cgccatctga tcgttggcaa ccagcatcgc agtgggaacg atgccctcat
     5161 tcagcatttg catggtttgt tgaaaaccgg acatggcact ccagtcgcct tcccgttccg
     5221 ctatcggctg aatttgattg cgagtgagat atttatgcca gccagccaga cgcagacgcg
     5281 ccgagacaga acttaatggg cccgctaaca gcgcgatttg ctggtgaccc aatgcgacca
     5341 gatgctccac gcccagtcgc gtaccgtctt catgggagaa aataatactg ttgatgggtg
     5401 tctggtcaga gacatcaaga aataacgccg gaacattagt gcaggcagct tccacagcaa
     5461 tggcatcctg gtcatccagc ggatagttaa tgatcagccc actgacgcgt tgcgcgagaa
     5521 gattgtgcac cgccgcttta caggcttcga cgccgcttcg ttctaccatc gacaccacca
     5581 cgctggcacc cagttgatcg gcgcgagatt taatcgccgc gacaatttgc gacggcgcgt
     5641 gcagggccag actggaggtg gcaacgccaa tcagcaacga ctgtttgccc gccagttgtt
     5701 gtgccacgcg gttgggaatg taattcagct ccgccatcgc cgcttccact ttttcccgcg
     5761 ttttcgcaga aacgtggctg gcctggttca ccacgcggga aacggtctga taagagacac
     5821 cggcatactc tgcgacatcg tataacgtta ctggtttcac attcaccacc ctgaattgac
     5881 tctcttccgg gcgctatcat gccataccgc gaaaggtttt gcgccattcg atggtgtccg
     5941 ggatctcgac gctctccctt atgcgactcc tgcattagga agcagcccag tagtaggttg
     6001 aggccgttga gcaccgccgc cgcaaggaat ggtgcatgca aggagatggc gcccaacagt
     6061 cccccggcca cggggcctgc caccataccc acgccgaaac aagcgctcat gagcccgaag
     6121 tggcgagccc gatcttcccc atcggtgatg tcggcgatat aggcgccagc aaccgcacct
     6181 gtggcgccgg tgatgccggc cacgatgcgt ccggcgtaga ggatcgagat ctcgatcccg
     6241 cgaaattaat acgactcact ataggggaat tgtgagcgga taacaattcc cct
//
