Addgene plasmid #119967: 6DUB (LOC149281)
Purpose: Bacterial expression for structure determination
Depositing lab: Cheryl Arrowsmith. Depositing organization: University of Toronto.
Backbone
  Vector backbone: pET28-MKH8SUMO
  Backbone manufacturer: SGC (Addgene Plasmid #79526)
  Vector type: Bacterial Expression
Growth in bacteria
  Bacterial resistance: Kanamycin, 50 μg/mL
  Growth temperature: 37°C
  Growth strain: DH5alpha
  Copy number: Low Copy
Gene/Insert
  Gene/Insert name: LOC149281 (alt names: PDB ID: 6DUB; LOC149281_01;gi|88943581)
  Species: H. sapiens (human)
  Insert size (bp): 663
  Mutation: contains amino acids 58-278
  Entrez Gene: METTL11B (a.k.a. C1orf184, HOMT1B, NTM1B)
  Promoter: T7
  Tag / fusion protein: 6xHIS, thrombin,SUMO and TEV cleavage (N terminal on backbone)
  Cloning method: Ligation Independent Cloning
  Sequencing primers: 5′ T7; 3′ T7-term
Terms and licenses: Academic/Nonprofit Terms; Industry Terms: Not Available to Industry
Depositor comments: N-Tag: MKKHHHHHHHHSSGLVPRGSMSDSEVNQEAKPEVKPEVKPETHINLKVSDGSSEIFFKIKKTTPLRRLMEAFAKRQGKEMDSLRFLYDGIRIQADQTPEDLDMEDNDIIEAHREQIGGTENLYFQG. LOC149281:JMC119-E02:C237152. SGC link: http://www.thesgc.org/structures/6DUB/
How to cite: 6DUB (LOC149281) was a gift from Cheryl Arrowsmith (Addgene plasmid # 119967 ; http://n2t.net/addgene:119967 ; RRID:Addgene_119967)
